Addgene plasmid #74348: pISH-Meis1
Purpose: Use to synthesize riboprobes for in situ hybridization (ISH) probe for Meis1. Not for gene expression.
Depositing lab: Peter Mombaerts. Depositing organization: Max Planck Research Unit for Neurogenetics. Publication: Expression of homeobox genes in the mouse olfactory epithelium. Parrilla M, Chang I, Degl'Innocenti A, Omura M. J Comp Neurol. 2016 Oct 1;524(14):2713-39. doi: 10.1002/cne.24051. Epub 2016 Jun 19. PubMed 27243442.
Backbone
  Vector backbone: pGEM-T easy
  Backbone manufacturer: Promega
  Backbone size w/o insert (bp): 3015
Growth in bacteria
  Bacterial resistance: Ampicillin, 100 μg/mL
  Growth temperature: 37°C
  Growth strain: DH5alpha
  Copy number: High Copy
Gene/Insert
  Gene/Insert name: Meis homeobox 1 (alt name: Meis1)
  Species: M. musculus (mouse)
  Insert size (bp): 897
  GenBank ID: NM_001193271.1
  Entrez Gene: Meis1 (a.k.a. C530044H18Rik, Evi8)
  Cloning method: Unknown
  Sequencing primers: 5′ T7; 3′ SP6
Terms and licenses: Academic/Nonprofit Terms; Industry Terms: Not Available to Industry
Depositor comments: NcoI digestion and SP6 RNA polymerase for antisense probe
How to cite: pISH-Meis1 was a gift from Peter Mombaerts (Addgene plasmid # 74348 ; http://n2t.net/addgene:74348 ; RRID:Addgene_74348)
