[The description below was written by a language model from this plasmid's Addgene catalogue record and pLannotate feature annotations shown in this document.]
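Description:
pISH-Meis1 is a riboprobe template plasmid built on the Promega pGEM-T Easy cloning vector. It carries an 897 bp fragment of mouse Meis homeobox 1 (Meis1) cDNA in a 3,015 bp backbone, consistent with the 3,914 nt assembled sequence. It is a purely bacterial plasmid, maintained at high copy in E. coli through a ColE1/pUC-type origin and selected with ampicillin via the β-lactamase gene and its native promoter. The backbone also contains an f1 phage origin for single-stranded DNA production. Remnants of the lacZα blue/white screening region are present as well (lac promoter, operator, CAP site and an interrupted lacZα fragment), reflecting insertion of the cDNA into the multiple cloning site.

The insert sits between opposing bacteriophage T7 and SP6 RNA polymerase promoters, so either strand can be transcribed in vitro from linearised template. According to the depositor, cutting with NcoI and transcribing with SP6 polymerase gives the antisense probe, which detects Meis1 mRNA. T7 would presumably transcribe the sense strand, although the record does not describe a sense control. The automated annotation recognises only a short stretch of the insert as MEIS1 coding sequence, matched to the human orthologue. This suggests that much of the fragment may be untranslated sequence, but the record does not define the exact region. The small hits to a rice actin promoter and a hornet peptide are almost certainly spurious matches.

The plasmid has no eukaryotic promoter and is explicitly not intended for gene expression. It was made to generate labelled probes for in situ hybridisation, in a study of homeobox gene expression in the mouse olfactory epithelium.
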