Features (pLannotate 1.2.2; 15 found; start..end, strand, type, name):
    458..492     -  promoter       Act1 promoter (fragment): rice actin promoter
    786..962     +  CDS            MEIS1 (fragment): MEIS1_HUMAN - Experimental evidence at protein level: Swiss-Prot protein existence level 1. Acts as a transcriptional regulator of PAX6. Acts as a transcriptional activator of PF4 in complex with PBX1 or PBX2. Required for hematopoiesis, megakaryocyte lineage development and vascular patterning. May function as a cofactor for HOXA7 and HOXA9 in the induction of myeloid leukemias. From Homo sapiens (Human).
    965..1027    -  CDS            VESPI_VESMG (fragment): Experimental evidence at protein level: Swiss-Prot protein existence level 1. Shows contractile activity on isolated ileum smooth muscle. From Vespa magnifica (Hornet).
   1039..1057    -  promoter       SP6 promoter: promoter for bacteriophage SP6 RNA polymerase
   1099..1115    -  protein_bind   lac operator: The lac repressor binds to the lac operator to inhibit transcription in E. coli. This inhibition can be relieved by adding lactose or isopropyl-β-D-thiogalactopyranoside (IPTG). lac repressor encoded by lacI
   1123..1153    -  promoter       lac promoter: promoter for the E. coli lac operon
   1168..1189    -  protein_bind   CAP binding site: CAP binding activates transcription in the presence of cAMP. E. coli catabolite activator protein
   1202..1294    -  CDS            lacI (fragment): lac repressor; lacI; The lac repressor binds to the lac operator to inhibit transcription in E. coli. This inhibition can be relieved by adding lactose or isopropyl-β-D-thiogalactopyranoside (IPTG).
   1477..2065    -  rep_origin     ori: high-copy-number ColE1/pMB1/pBR322/pUC origin of replication
   2236..3096    -  CDS            AmpR: β-lactamase; bla; confers resistance to ampicillin, carbenicillin, and related antibiotics
   3097..3201    -  promoter       AmpR promoter: bla
   3228..3278    +  misc_feature   bom (fragment): basis of mobility region from pBR322
   3306..3734    -  rep_origin     f1 ori (sequence partly withheld): f1 bacteriophage origin of replication; arrow indicates direction of (+) strand synthesis
   3738..3895    -  CDS            lacZα (fragment): LacZα fragment of β-galactosidase; lacZ fragment
   3898..2       +  promoter       T7 promoter (across the origin): promoter for bacteriophage T7 RNA polymerase
>Addgene plasmid #74348 | pISH-Meis1 | addgene full sequence | sequence record 146400 | Addgene assembled sequence
GGGCGAATTGGGCCCGACGTCGCATGCTCCCGGCCGCCATGGCGGCCGCGGGAATTCGATTGAATCCACC
TCTCCGCCTGTGCAACACACACTTTACACACGCACGGCGACTGCAAGCGGGCAGCATCGATCGTGGCTCC
TTTAAGACAAACTCAGACAGACATTTTTTTAACCCTCCTCTCTAATCTCCCTTCAGTGCAGCAGTTGCAA
AGAGGGAGAGAGAAAGAGAAAGAGAGCGAGAGAAGAGAGAAACTGATTAGGAATTAGGACTGATTCAAGG
AAAGCGGGCGCTAGGGCTTTGTGCATTTGAATATTAACATTTGAGGTGTTCTGACCAGAAGAAGACAGAA
CGGACGATCATTCATTCACCACGTTGACAACCTCGCCTGTGATTGACAGCTGGAGTGGCAGAAAGCCATG
AGATTTGGTAGTTGGGTCTGAGGGGCGCTCTTTTTTTTTTTTCTTTTTCTTTTCTTTTCTTTCTTTTTTT
TTAAACTGATTTTTTTGGGGGGGAGAGAAGATCTGCTTTTTTTTTCCCCTCCCACTGCTGTCTTGGTGGA
ACCAGAGCGCTTTTATGCTCAGCGACGCGAGCGCCTTGCTTCAGGTCCGGTAGACCGAAGATCTGGGACC
AGTAATTCACACTGCTGGAGACGCAAAGGGATTTTTTTTTGTTATTGTTGTGCTTTATTTTTTTTTCCGG
GGGAGTTTGCATATTTGTTTCTTTTCACACTGGCCTTAAAGAGGATATATTAGAAGTTGAAGTAGGAAGG
GAGCCAGAGAGGCCGATGGCGCAAAGGTACGACGACCTACCCCATTATGGGGGTATGGATGGAGTAGGCA
TCCCCTCCACGATGTATGGGGACCCGCATGCAGCCAGGTCCATGCAACCGGTCCACCACCTGAACCACGG
GCCTCCTCTGCACTCGCATCAGTACCCGCACACAGCTCACACCAACGCAATCACTAGTGAATTCGCGGCC
GCCTGCAGGTCGACCATATGGGAGAGCTCCCAACGCGTTGGATGCATAGCTTGAGTATTCTATAGTGTCA
CCTAAATAGCTTGGCGTAATCATGGTCATAGCTGTTTCCTGTGTGAAATTGTTATCCGCTCACAATTCCA
CACAACATACGAGCCGGAAGCATAAAGTGTAAAGCCTGGGGTGCCTAATGAGTGAGCTAACTCACATTAA
TTGCGTTGCGCTCACTGCCCGCTTTCCAGTCGGGAAACCTGTCGTGCCAGCTGCATTAATGAATCGGCCA
ACGCGCGGGGAGAGGCGGTTTGCGTATTGGGCGCTCTTCCGCTTCCTCGCTCACTGACTCGCTGCGCTCG
GTCGTTCGGCTGCGGCGAGCGGTATCAGCTCACTCAAAGGCGGTAATACGGTTATCCACAGAATCAGGGG
ATAACGCAGGAAAGAACATGTGAGCAAAAGGCCAGCAAAAGGCCAGGAACCGTAAAAAGGCCGCGTTGCT
GGCGTTTTTCCATAGGCTCCGCCCCCCTGACGAGCATCACAAAAATCGACGCTCAAGTCAGAGGTGGCGA
AACCCGACAGGACTATAAAGATACCAGGCGTTTCCCCCTGGAAGCTCCCTCGTGCGCTCTCCTGTTCCGA
CCCTGCCGCTTACCGGATACCTGTCCGCCTTTCTCCCTTCGGGAAGCGTGGCGCTTTCTCATAGCTCACG
CTGTAGGTATCTCAGTTCGGTGTAGGTCGTTCGCTCCAAGCTGGGCTGTGTGCACGAACCCCCCGTTCAG
CCCGACCGCTGCGCCTTATCCGGTAACTATCGTCTTGAGTCCAACCCGGTAAGACACGACTTATCGCCAC
TGGCAGCAGCCACTGGTAACAGGATTAGCAGAGCGAGGTATGTAGGCGGTGCTACAGAGTTCTTGAAGTG
GTGGCCTAACTACGGCTACACTAGAAGAACAGTATTTGGTATCTGCGCTCTGCTGAAGCCAGTTACCTTC
GGAAAAAGAGTTGGTAGCTCTTGATCCGGCAAACAAACCACCGCTGGTAGCGGTGGTTTTTTTGTTTGCA
AGCAGCAGATTACGCGCAGAAAAAAAGGATCTCAAGAAGATCCTTTGATCTTTTCTACGGGGTCTGACGC
TCAGTGGAACGAAAACTCACGTTAAGGGATTTTGGTCATGAGATTATCAAAAAGGATCTTCACCTAGATC
CTTTTAAATTAAAAATGAAGTTTTAAATCAATCTAAAGTATATATGAGTAAACTTGGTCTGACAGTTACC
AATGCTTAATCAGTGAGGCACCTATCTCAGCGATCTGTCTATTTCGTTCATCCATAGTTGCCTGACTCCC
CGTCGTGTAGATAACTACGATACGGGAGGGCTTACCATCTGGCCCCAGTGCTGCAATGATACCGCGAGAC
CCACGCTCACCGGCTCCAGATTTATCAGCAATAAACCAGCCAGCCGGAAGGGCCGAGCGCAGAAGTGGTC
CTGCAACTTTATCCGCCTCCATCCAGTCTATTAATTGTTGCCGGGAAGCTAGAGTAAGTAGTTCGCCAGT
TAATAGTTTGCGCAACGTTGTTGCCATTGCTACAGGCATCGTGGTGTCACGCTCGTCGTTTGGTATGGCT
TCATTCAGCTCCGGTTCCCAACGATCAAGGCGAGTTACATGATCCCCCATGTTGTGCAAAAAAGCGGTTA
GCTCCTTCGGTCCTCCGATCGTTGTCAGAAGTAAGTTGGCCGCAGTGTTATCACTCATGGTTATGGCAGC
ACTGCATAATTCTCTTACTGTCATGCCATCCGTAAGATGCTTTTCTGTGACTGGTGAGTACTCAACCAAG
TCATTCTGAGAATAGTGTATGCGGCGACCGAGTTGCTCTTGCCCGGCGTCAATACGGGATAATACCGCGC
CACATAGCAGAACTTTAAAAGTGCTCATCATTGGAAAACGTTCTTCGGGGCGAAAACTCTCAAGGATCTT
ACCGCTGTTGAGATCCAGTTCGATGTAACCCACTCGTGCACCCAACTGATCTTCAGCATCTTTTACTTTC
ACCAGCGTTTCTGGGTGAGCAAAAACAGGAAGGCAAAATGCCGCAAAAAAGGGAATAAGGGCGACACGGA
AATGTTGAATACTCATACTCTTCCTTTTTCAATATTATTGAAGCATTTATCAGGGTTATTGTCTCATGAG
CGGATACATATTTGAATGTATTTAGAAAAATAAACAAATAGGGGTTCCGCGCACATTTCCCCGAAAAGTG
CCACCTGATGCGGTGTGAAATACCGCACAGATGCGTAAGGAGAAAATACCGCATCAGGAAATTGTAAGCG
TTAATATTTTGTTAAAATTCGCGTTAAATTTTTGTTAAATCAGCTCATTTTTTAACCAATAGGCCGAAAT
CGGCAAAATCCCTTATAAATCAAAAGAATAGACCGAGATAGGGT
[37 nt withheld, positions 3405-3441]
AAAGAACGTGGACTCCAACGTCAAAGG
[49 nt withheld, positions 3469-3517]
T
[91 nt withheld, positions 3519-3609]
G
[124 nt withheld, positions 3611-3734]
CCATTCGCCATTCAGGCTGCGCAACTGTTGGGAAGGGCGATCGGTGCGGGCCTCTTCGCTATTACGCCAG
CTGGCGAAAGGGGGATGTGCTGCAAGGCGATTAAGTTGGGTAACGCCAGGGTTTTCCCAGTCACGACGTT
GTAAAACGACGGCCAGTGAATTGTAATACGACTCACTATA
