>Addgene plasmid #74348 | pISH-Meis1 | addgene partial sequence | sequence record 141936 | T7 5'-TAATACGACTCACTATAGGG-3'
GGCGGCCGCGGGAATTCGATTGAATCCACCTCTCCGCCTGTGCAACACACACTTTACACACGCACGGCGA
CTGCAAGCGGGCAGCATCGATCGTGGCTCCTTTAAGACAAACTCAGACAGACATTTTTTTAACCCTCCTC
TCTAATCTCCCTTCAGTGCAGCAGTTGCAAAGAGGGAGAGAGAAAGAGAAAGAGAGCGAGAGAAGAGAGA
AACTGATTAGGAATTAGGACTGATTCAAGGAAAGCGGGCGCTAGGGCTTTGTGCATTTGAATATTAACAT
TTGAGGTGTTCTGACCAGAAGAAGACAGAACGGACGATCATTCATTCACCACGTTGACAACCTCGCCTGT
GATTGACAGCTGGAGTGGCAGAAAGCCATGAGATTTGGTAGTTGGGTCTGAGGGGCGCTCTTTTTTTTTT
TTCTTTTTCTTTTCTTTTCTTTCTTTTTTTTTAAACTGATTTTTTTGGGGGGGAGAGAAGATCTGCTTTT
TTTTTCCCCTCCCACTGCTGTCTTGGTGGAACCAGAGCGCTTTTATGCTCAGCGACGCGAGCGCCTTGCT
TCAGGTCCGGTAGACCGAAGATCTGGGACCAGTAATTCACACTGCTGGAGACGCAAAGGGATTTTTTTTT
GTTATTGTTGTGCTTTATTTTTTTTTCCGGGGGAGTTTGCATATTTGTTTCTTTTCACACTGGCCTTAAA
GAGGATATATTAGAAGTTGAAGTAGGAAGGGAGCCAGAGAGGCCGATGGCGCAAAGGTACGACGACCTAC
CCCATTATGGGGGTATGGATGGAGTAGGCATC
