>Addgene plasmid #74348 | pISH-Meis1 | addgene partial sequence | sequence record 141937 | SP6 5'-ATTTAGGTGACACTATAG-3'
GGACTCTCCCATATGGTCGACCTGCAGGCGGCCGCGAATTCACTAGTGATTGCGTTGGTGTGAGCTGTGT
GCGGGTACTGATGCGAGTGCAGAGGAGGCCCGTGGTTCAGGTGGTGGACCGGTTGCATGGACCTGGCTGC
ATGCGGGTCCCCATACATCGTGGAGGGGATGCCTACTCCATCCATACCCCCATAATGGGGTAGGTCGTCG
TACCTTTGCGCCATCGGCCTCTCTGGCTCCCTTCCTACTTCAACTTCTAATATATCCTCTTTAAGGCCAG
TGTGAAAAGAAACAAATATGCAAACTCCCCCGGAAAAAAAAATAAAGCACAACAATAACAAAAAAAAATC
CCTTTGCGTCTCCAGCAGTGTGAATTACTGGTCCCAGATCTTCGGTCTACCGGACCTGAAGCAAGGCGCT
CGCGTCGCTGAGCATAAAAGCGCTCTGGTTCCACCAAGACAGCAGTGGGAGGGGAAAAAAAAAGCAGATC
TTCTCTCCCCCCCAAAAAAATCAGTTTAAAAAAAAAGAAAGAAAAGAAAAGAAAAAGAAAAAAAAAAAAG
AGCGCCCCTCAGACCCAACTACCAAATCTCATGGCTTTCTGCCACTCCAGCTGTCAATCACAGGCGAGGT
TGTCAACGTGGTGAATGAATGATCGTCCGTTCTGTCTTCTTCTGGTCAGAACACCTCAAATGTTAATATT
CAAATGCACAAAGCCCTAGCGCCCGCTTTCCTTGAATCAGTCCTAATTCCTAATCAGTTTCTCTCTTCTC
TCGCTCTCTTTCTCTTTCTCTCTCCCTCTTTGCAACTGCTGCACTGAAGGGAGATTAGAGAGGAGGGTTA
AAAAAATGTCTGTCTGAGTTTGTCTTAAAGGAGCCACGATCGATGCTGCCCGCTTGCAGTCGCCGTGCGT
GTGTAAAGTGTGTGTTGCACAGGCGGAGAGGTGGATTCAATCGAATTCCCGCGGCCGCCATGGCGGCCGG
G
