>Addgene plasmid #74348 | pISH-Meis1 | depositor partial sequence | sequence record 141953 | insert
GAATCCACCTCTCCGCCTGTGCAACACACACTTTACACACGCACGGCGACTGCAAGCGGGCAGCATCGAT
CGTGGCTCCTTTAAGACAAACTCAGACAGACATTTTTTTAACCCTCCTCTCTAATCTCCCTTCAGTGCAG
CAGTTGCAAAGAGGGAGAGAGAAAGAGAAAGAGAGCGAGAGAAGAGAGAAACTGATTAGGAATTAGGACT
GATTCAAGGAAAGCGGGCGCTAGGGCTTTGTGCATTTGAATATTAACATTTGAGGTGTTCTGACCAGAAG
AAGACAGAACGGACGATCATTCATTCACCACGTTGACAACCTCGCCTGTGATTGACAGCTGGAGTGGCAG
AAAGCCATGAGATTTGGTAGTTGGGTCTGAGGGGCGCTCTTTTTTTTTTTTCTTTTTCTTTTCTTTTCTT
TCTTTTTTTTTAAACTGATTTTTTTGGGGGGGAGAGAAGATCTGCTTTTTTTTTCCCCTCCCACTGCTGT
CTTGGTGGAACCAGAGCGCTTTTATGCTCAGCGACGCGAGCGCCTTGCTTCAGGTCCGGTAGACCGAAGA
TCTGGGACCAGTAATTCACACTGCTGGAGACGCAAAGGGATTTTTTTTTGTTATTGTTGTGCTTTATTTT
TTTTTCCGGGGGAGTTTGCATATTTGTTTCTTTTCACACTGGCCTTAAAGAGGATATATTAGAAGTTGAA
GTAGGAAGGGAGCCAGAGAGGCCGATGGCGCAAAGGTACGACGACCTACCCCATTATGGGGGTATGGATG
GAGTAGGCATCCCCTCCACGATGTATGGGGACCCGCATGCAGCCAGGTCCATGCAACCGGTCCACCACCT
GAACCACGGGCCTCCTCTGCACTCGCATCAGTACCCGCACACAGCTCACACCAACGC
